Addgene plasmid #213185: APJ-DuET
Purpose: The DuET construct encodes the named human GPCR engineered with a cleaved hemagglutinin signal peptide, a 5' FLAG and a 3' 1D4 epitope tag optimized for expression in mammalian cells and proteomics studies.
Depositing lab: Thomas Sakmar. Depositing organization: Rockefeller University. Publication: Multiplexed selectivity screening of anti-GPCR antibodies. Dahl L, Kotliar IB, Bendes A, Dodig-Crnkovic T, Fromm S, Elofsson A, Uhlen M, Sakmar TP, Schwenk JM. Sci Adv. 2023 May 3;9(18):eadf9297. doi: 10.1126/sciadv.adf9297. Epub 2023 May 3. PubMed 37134173.
Backbone
  Vector backbone: pcDNA 3.1 (+)
  Vector type: Mammalian Expression
Growth in bacteria
  Bacterial resistance: Ampicillin, 100 μg/mL
  Growth temperature: 37°C
  Growth strain: DH5alpha
  Copy number: High Copy
Gene/Insert
  Gene/Insert name: APJ (alt names: Apelin receptor; AGTRL1, APJ, APJR, FLJ90771)
  Species: H. sapiens (human)
  Entrez Gene: APLNR (a.k.a. AGTRL1, APJ, APJR, HG11)
  Promoter: CMV, T7
  Tag / fusion protein: FLAG (N terminal on insert); 1D4 (C terminal on insert)
  Cloning method: Gibson Cloning
Terms and licenses: Academic/Nonprofit Terms; Industry Terms: Not Available to Industry
Depositor comments: Class: A, Family: Apelin. Ensembl ID: ENSG00000134817, Uniprot ID: P35414
How to cite: APJ-DuET was a gift from Thomas Sakmar (Addgene plasmid # 213185 ; http://n2t.net/addgene:213185 ; RRID:Addgene_213185)
