[The description below was written by a language model from this plasmid's Addgene catalogue record and pLannotate feature annotations shown in this document.]
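Description:
APJ-DuET is a mammalian expression plasmid built on the pcDNA 3.1 (+) backbone that carries the human apelin receptor (APJ, gene symbol APLNR), a class A GPCR of the apelin family. It is maintained in E. coli as a high-copy plasmid through a ColE1/pUC-type origin and selected with ampicillin via the β-lactamase gene. An f1 origin is also present. For selection in mammalian cells, the backbone provides a neomycin phosphotransferase cassette driven by the SV40 enhancer/early promoter and terminated by an SV40 polyadenylation signal. This allows G418 selection of stable transfectants, although the record does not say whether the plasmid is used this way.

The receptor open reading frame was inserted by Gibson cloning downstream of the CMV immediate-early enhancer and promoter and is followed by the bovine growth hormone polyadenylation signal. A T7 promoter between CMV and the insert allows in vitro transcription. According to the catalogue entry, the "DuET" design places a cleavable hemagglutinin signal peptide and a FLAG epitope at the N terminus and a 1D4 epitope at the C terminus. The signal peptide is removed on processing, so the mature receptor has one tag on each end. The feature table detects a short FLAG match just upstream of the APLNR coding sequence, but it does not annotate the signal peptide or the 1D4 tag separately. Several small hits in the table (HIV-1 LTR, ble, lacI and RSF ori fragments, and lac promoter elements) look like backbone remnants or annotation artefacts rather than functional parts.

The construct is intended for expressing dual-tagged receptor in mammalian cells for proteomics studies, and the associated publication concerns multiplexed selectivity screening of anti-GPCR antibodies.
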