Features (pLannotate 1.2.2; 22 found; start..end, strand, type, name):
     83..671     -  rep_origin     ori: high-copy-number ColE1/pMB1/pBR322/pUC origin of replication
    842..1702    -  CDS            AmpR: β-lactamase; bla; confers resistance to ampicillin, carbenicillin, and related antibiotics
   1703..1807    -  promoter       AmpR promoter: bla
   1866..1918    -  misc_feature   bom (fragment): basis of mobility region from pBR322
   2073..2452    +  enhancer       CMV enhancer: human cytomegalovirus immediate early enhancer
   2453..2656    +  promoter       CMV promoter: human cytomegalovirus (CMV) immediate early promoter
   2652..2685    +  LTR            5' LTR (truncated) (fragment): truncated 5' long terminal repeat (LTR) from HIV-1
   2701..2719    +  promoter       T7 promoter: promoter for bacteriophage T7 RNA polymerase
   2812..2832    +  CDS            3xFLAG (fragment): three tandem FLAG® epitope tags
   2845..3984    +  CDS            APLNR (sequence withheld): APJ_HUMAN - Also known as AGTRL1, APJ. Experimental evidence at protein level: Swiss-Prot protein existence level 1. (Microbial infection) Alternative coreceptor with CD4 for HIV-1 infection; may be involved in the development of AIDS dementia (PubMed:11090199). From Homo sapiens (Human).
   4115..4339    +  polyA_signal   bGH poly(A) signal: bovine growth hormone polyadenylation signal
   4343..4364    +  promoter       SV40 promoter (fragment): SV40 enhancer and early promoter
   4385..4813    +  rep_origin     f1 ori (sequence partly withheld): f1 bacteriophage origin of replication; arrow indicates direction of (+) strand synthesis
   4827..5156    +  promoter       SV40 promoter: SV40 enhancer and early promoter
   5223..6014    +  CDS            neo: KKA2_KLEPN - Also known as kan, nptII. Experimental evidence at protein level: Swiss-Prot protein existence level 1. Resistance to kanamycin, neomycin, paromomycin, ribostamycin, butirosin and gentamicin B. From Klebsiella pneumoniae.
   6038..6196    +  CDS            ble (fragment): BLE_KLEPN - Experimental evidence at protein level: Swiss-Prot protein existence level 1. Binding protein with a strong affinity to the bleomycin family of antibiotics. Binds to CL990; an antimitotic-antibiotic compound. From Klebsiella pneumoniae.
   6191..6312    +  polyA_signal   SV40 poly(A) signal: SV40 polyadenylation signal
   6385..6401    -  protein_bind   lac operator: The lac repressor binds to the lac operator to inhibit transcription in E. coli. This inhibition can be relieved by adding lactose or isopropyl-β-D-thiogalactopyranoside (IPTG). lac repressor encoded by lacI
   6409..6439    -  promoter       lac promoter: promoter for the E. coli lac operon
   6454..6475    -  protein_bind   CAP binding site: CAP binding activates transcription in the presence of cAMP. E. coli catabolite activator protein
   6488..6580    -  CDS            lacI (fragment): lac repressor; lacI; The lac repressor binds to the lac operator to inhibit transcription in E. coli. This inhibition can be relieved by adding lactose or isopropyl-β-D-thiogalactopyranoside (IPTG).
   6582..6680    -  rep_origin     RSF ori (fragment): Plasmids containing the RSF 1030 origin of replication can be propagated in E. coli cells that contain additional plasmids with compatible origins.
>Addgene plasmid #213185 | APJ-DuET | addgene full sequence | sequence record 430751 | Addgene NGS Result
CAGGGGATAACGCAGGAAAGAACATGTGAGCAAAAGGCCAGCAAAAGGCCAGGAACCGTAAAAAGGCCGC
GTTGCTGGCGTTTTTCCATAGGCTCCGCCCCCCTGACGAGCATCACAAAAATCGACGCTCAAGTCAGAGG
TGGCGAAACCCGACAGGACTATAAAGATACCAGGCGTTTCCCCCTGGAAGCTCCCTCGTGCGCTCTCCTG
TTCCGACCCTGCCGCTTACCGGATACCTGTCCGCCTTTCTCCCTTCGGGAAGCGTGGCGCTTTCTCATAG
CTCACGCTGTAGGTATCTCAGTTCGGTGTAGGTCGTTCGCTCCAAGCTGGGCTGTGTGCACGAACCCCCC
GTTCAGCCCGACCGCTGCGCCTTATCCGGTAACTATCGTCTTGAGTCCAACCCGGTAAGACACGACTTAT
CGCCACTGGCAGCAGCCACTGGTAACAGGATTAGCAGAGCGAGGTATGTAGGCGGTGCTACAGAGTTCTT
GAAGTGGTGGCCTAACTACGGCTACACTAGAAGAACGGTATTTGGTATCTGCGCTCTGCTGAAGCCAGTT
ACCTTCGGAAAAAGAGTTGGTAGCTCTTGATCCGGCAAACAAACCACCGCTGGTAGCGGTGGTTTTTTTG
TTTGCAAGCAGCAGATTACGCGCAGAAAAAAAGGATCTCAAGAAGATCCTTTGATCTTTTCTACGGGGTC
TGACGCTCAGTGGAACGAAAACTCACGTTAAGGGATTTTGGTCATGAGATTATCAAAAAGGATCTTCACC
TAGATCCTTTTAAATTAAAAATGAAGTTTTAAATCAATCTAAAGTATATATGAGTAAACTTGGTCTGACA
GTTACCAATGCTTAATCAGTGAGGCACCTATCTCAGCGATCTGTCTATTTCGTTCATCCATAGTTGCCTG
ACTCCCCGTCGTGTAGATAACTACGATACGGGAGGGCTTACCATCTGGCCCCAGTGCTGCAATGATACCG
CGAGACCCACGCTCACCGGCTCCAGATTTATCAGCAATAAACCAGCCAGCCGGAAGGGCCGAGCGCAGAA
GTGGTCCTGCAACTTTATCCGCCTCCATCCAGTCTATTAATTGTTGCCGGGAAGCTAGAGTAAGTAGTTC
GCCAGTTAATAGTTTGCGCAACGTTGTTGCCATTGCTACAGGCATCGTGGTGTCACGCTCGTCGTTTGGT
ATGGCTTCATTCAGCTCCGGTTCCCAACGATCAAGGCGAGTTACATGATCCCCCATGTTGTGCAAAAAAG
CGGTTAGCTCCTTCGGTCCTCCGATCGTTGTCAGAAGTAAGTTGGCCGCAGTGTTATCACTCATGGTTAT
GGCAGCACTGCATAATTCTCTTACTGTCATGCCATCCGTAAGATGCTTTTCTGTGACTGGTGAGTACTCA
ACCAAGTCATTCTGAGAATAGTGTATGCGGCGACCGAGTTGCTCTTGCCCGGCGTCAATACGGGATAATA
CCGCGCCACATAGCAGAACTTTAAAAGTGCTCATCATTGGAAAACGTTCTTCGGGGCGAAAACTCTCAAG
GATCTTACCGCTGTTGAGATCCAGTTCGATGTAACCCACTCGTGCACCCAACTGATCTTCAGCATCTTTT
ACTTTCACCAGCGTTTCTGGGTGAGCAAAAACAGGAAGGCAAAATGCCGCAAAAAAGGGAATAAGGGCGA
CACGGAAATGTTGAATACTCATACTCTTCCTTTTTCAATATTATTGAAGCATTTATCAGGGTTATTGTCT
CATGAGCGGATACATATTTGAATGTATTTAGAAAAATAAACAAATAGGGGTTCCGCGCACATTTCCCCGA
AAAGTGCCACCTGACGTCGACGGATCGGGAGATCTCCCGATCCCCTATGGTGCACTCTCAGTACAATCTG
CTCTGATGCCGCATAGTTAAGCCAGTATCTGCTCCCTGCTTGTGTGTTGGAGGTCGCTGAGTAGTGCGCG
AGCAAAATTTAAGCTACAACAAGGCAAGGCTTGACCGACATTTGCATGAAGAATCTGCTTAGGGTTAGGC
GTTTTGCGCTGCTTCGCGATGTACGGGCCAGATATACGCGTTGACATTGATTATTGACTAGTTATTAATA
GTAATCAATTACGGGGTCATTAGTTCATAGCCCATATATGGAGTTCCGCGTTACATAACTTACGGTAAAT
GGCCCGCCTGGCTGACCGCCCAACGACCCCCGCCCATTGACGTCAATAATGACGTATGTTCCCATAGTAA
CGCCAATAGGGACTTTCCATTGACGTCAATGGGTGGAGTATTTACGGTAAACTGCCCACTTGGCAGTACA
TCAAGTGTATCATATGCCAAGTACGCCCCCTATTGACGTCAATGACGGTAAATGGCCCGCCTGGCATTAT
GCCCAGTACATGACCTTATGGGACTTTCCTACTTGGCAGTACATCTACGTATTAGTCATCGCTATTACCA
TGGTGATGCGGTTTTGGCAGTACATCAATGGGCGTGGATAGCGGTTTGACTCACGGGGATTTCCAAGTCT
CCACCCCATTGACGTCAATGGGAGTTTGTTTTGGCACCAAAATCAACGGGACTTTCCAAAATGTCGTAAC
AACTCCGCCCCATTGACGCAAATGGGCGGTAGGCGTGTACGGTGGGAGGTCTATATAAGCAGAGCTCTCT
GGCTAACTAGAGAACCCACTGCTTACTGGCTTATCGAAATTAATACGACTCACTATAGGGAGACCCAAGC
TGGCTAGCGTTTAAACTTAAGCTTAGCGCCACCATGAAGACGATCATCGCCCTGAGCTACATCTTCTGCC
TGGTATTCGCCGACTACAAGGACGATGATGACGCCAGCATCGAT
[1140 nt withheld, positions 2845-3984]
ATCGATACCGGTGGACGCACCGGTGAATTCGATGAGGCCAGCACCACCGTGTCTAAGACCGAGACTTCTC
AGGTGGCCCCTGCCTAACTCGAGTCTAGAGGGCCCGTTTAAACCCGCTGATCAGCCTCGACTGTGCCTTC
TAGTTGCCAGCCATCTGTTGTTTGCCCCTCCCCCGTGCCTTCCTTGACCCTGGAAGGTGCCACTCCCACT
GTCCTTTCCTAATAAAATGAGGAAATTGCATCGCATTGTCTGAGTAGGTGTCATTCTATTCTGGGGGGTG
GGGTGGGGCAGGACAGCAAGGGGGAGGATTGGGAAGACAATAGCAGGCATGCTGGGGATGCGGTGGGCTC
TATGGCTTCTGAGGCGGAAAGAACCAGCTGGGGCTCTAGGGGGTATCCCC
[124 nt withheld, positions 4385-4508]
C
[91 nt withheld, positions 4510-4600]
A
[49 nt withheld, positions 4602-4650]
CCTTTGACGTTGGAGTCCACGTTCTTT
[37 nt withheld, positions 4678-4714]
ACCCTATCTCGGTCTATTCTTTTGATTTATAAGGGATTTTGCCGATTTCGGCCTATTGGTTAAAAAATGA
GCTGATTTAACAAAAATTTAACGCGAATTAATTCTGTGGAATGTGTGTCAGTTAGGGTGTGGAAAGTCCC
CAGGCTCCCCAGCAGGCAGAAGTATGCAAAGCATGCATCTCAATTAGTCAGCAACCAGGTGTGGAAAGTC
CCCAGGCTCCCCAGCAGGCAGAAGTATGCAAAGCATGCATCTCAATTAGTCAGCAACCATAGTCCCGCCC
CTAACTCCGCCCATCCCGCCCCTAACTCCGCCCAGTTCCGCCCATTCTCCGCCCCATGGCTGACTAATTT
TTTTTATTTATGCAGAGGCCGAGGCCGCCTCTGCCTCTGAGCTATTCCAGAAGTAGTGAGGAGGCTTTTT
TGGAGGCCTAGGCTTTTGCAAAAAGCTCCCGGGAGCTTGTATATCCATTTTCGGATCTGATCAAGAGACA
GGATGAGGATCGTTTCGCATGATTGAACAAGATGGATTGCACGCAGGTTCTCCGGCCGCTTGGGTGGAGA
GGCTATTCGGCTATGACTGGGCACAACAGACAATCGGCTGCTCTGATGCCGCCGTGTTCCGGCTGTCAGC
GCAGGGGCGCCCGGTTCTTTTTGTCAAGACCGACCTGTCCGGTGCCCTGAATGAACTGCAGGACGAGGCA
GCGCGGCTATCGTGGCTGGCCACGACGGGCGTTCCTTGCGCAGCTGTGCTCGACGTTGTCACTGAAGCGG
GAAGGGACTGGCTGCTATTGGGCGAAGTGCCGGGGCAGGATCTCCTGTCATCTCACCTTGCTCCTGCCGA
GAAAGTATCCATCATGGCTGATGCAATGCGGCGGCTGCATACGCTTGATCCGGCTACCTGCCCATTCGAC
CACCAAGCGAAACATCGCATCGAGCGAGCACGTACTCGGATGGAAGCCGGTCTTGTCGATCAGGATGATC
TGGACGAAGAGCATCAGGGGCTCGCGCCAGCCGAACTGTTCGCCAGGCTCAAGGCGCGCATGCCCGACGG
CGAGGATCTCGTCGTGACCCATGGCGATGCCTGCTTGCCGAATATCATGGTGGAAAATGGCCGCTTTTCT
GGATTCATCGACTGTGGCCGGCTGGGTGTGGCGGACCGCTATCAGGACATAGCGTTGGCTACCCGTGATA
TTGCTGAAGAGCTTGGCGGCGAATGGGCTGACCGCTTCCTCGTGCTTTACGGTATCGCCGCTCCCGATTC
GCAGCGCATCGCCTTCTATCGCCTTCTTGACGAGTTCTTCTGAGCGGGACTCTGGGGTTCGAAATGACCG
ACCAAGCGACGCCCAACCTGCCATCACGAGATTTCGATTCCACCGCCGCCTTCTATGAAAGGTTGGGCTT
CGGAATCGTTTTCCGGGACGCCGGCTGGATGATCCTCCAGCGCGGGGATCTCATGCTGGAGTTCTTCGCC
CACCCCAACTTGTTTATTGCAGCTTATAATGGTTACAAATAAAGCAATAGCATCACAAATTTCACAAATA
AAGCATTTTTTTCACTGCATTCTAGTTGTGGTTTGTCCAAACTCATCAATGTATCTTATCATGTCTGTAT
ACCGTCGACCTCTAGCTAGAGCTTGGCGTAATCATGGTCATAGCTGTTTCCTGTGTGAAATTGTTATCCG
CTCACAATTCCACACAACATACGAGCCGGAAGCATAAAGTGTAAAGCCTGGGGTGCCTAATGAGTGAGCT
AACTCACATTAATTGCGTTGCGCTCACTGCCCGCTTTCCAGTCGGGAAACCTGTCGTGCCAGCTGCATTA
ATGAATCGGCCAACGCGCGGGGAGAGGCGGTTTGCGTATTGGGCGCTCTTCCGCTTCCTCGCTCACTGAC
TCGCTGCGCTCGGTCGTTCGGCTGCGGCGAGCGGTATCAGCTCACTCAAAGGCGGTAATACGGTTATCCA
CAGAAT
